Addgene plasmid #226004: pGL3-NCL-gRNA1-EGFP
Depositing lab: Miguel Ramalho-Santos. Publication: LINE1 and PRC2 control nucleolar organization and repression of the 8C state in human ESCs. Zhang J, Ataei L, Mittal K, Wu L, Caldwell L, Huynh L, Sarajideen S, Tse K, Simon MM, Mazid MA, Cook DP, Trcka D, Kwan T, Hoffman MM, Wrana JL, Esteban MA, Ramalho-Santos M. Dev Cell. 2024 Oct 14:S1534-5807(24)00574-4. doi: 10.1016/j.devcel.2024.09.024. PubMed 39413784.
Backbone
  Vector backbone: pGL3-U6-sgRNA-EGFP
  Vector type: Mammalian Expression
Growth in bacteria
  Bacterial resistance: Ampicillin, 100 μg/mL
  Growth temperature: 37°C
  Growth strain: DH5alpha
  Copy number: High Copy
Gene/Insert
  Gene/Insert name: sgRNA targeting human Nucleolin
  gRNA/shRNA sequence: cgagctttggttggtcggcg
  Species: H. sapiens (human)
  Entrez Gene: NCL (a.k.a. C23, Nsr1)
  Cloning method: Restriction Enzyme; 5′ cloning site unknown (unknown if destroyed)
Terms and licenses: Academic/Nonprofit Terms; Industry Terms: Not Available to Industry
How to cite: pGL3-NCL-gRNA1-EGFP was a gift from Miguel Ramalho-Santos (Addgene plasmid # 226004 ; http://n2t.net/addgene:226004 ; RRID:Addgene_226004)
