[The description below was written by a language model from this plasmid's Addgene catalogue record and pLannotate feature annotations shown in this document.]
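Description:
pGL3-NCL-gRNA1-EGFP is a small (about 4.9 kb) mammalian expression plasmid built on the pGL3-U6-sgRNA-EGFP backbone that delivers a single guide RNA against human nucleolin (NCL, also known as C23) together with a fluorescent marker. It is propagated in E. coli as a high-copy plasmid through a ColE1/pUC-type origin and selected with ampicillin via the β-lactamase gene; an f1 phage origin is also present. Short annotated fragments of TcR, lacZα, SV40 large T antigen and HIV-1 Rev appear to be non-functional remnants of earlier cloning steps.

The payload consists of two adjacent transcription units in the same orientation. A human U6 RNA polymerase III promoter drives the NCL-targeting spacer, which sits in the gap between the promoter and the Streptococcus pyogenes Cas9 gRNA scaffold, yielding a complete sgRNA. Downstream, a human PGK promoter expresses EGFP, terminated by an SV40 polyadenylation signal, so transfected cells can be identified or sorted by green fluorescence. A synthetic poly(A) signal and a transcriptional pause site, typical of pGL3 vectors, lie upstream of the U6 cassette to limit read-through from the backbone. A cPPT/CTS element from HIV-1 lies between the two units, but no LTRs or packaging signal are annotated, so the plasmid is suited to transfection rather than lentiviral packaging.

The plasmid encodes no Cas9, so a Cas9 or dCas9-derived effector must be supplied separately; the record does not state which one, or whether the guide is meant for cutting or for transcriptional modulation. The associated study concerns nucleolar organization and repression of the 8-cell-like state in human embryonic stem cells, consistent with use in perturbing NCL in that setting.
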