Features (pLannotate 1.2.2; 16 found; start..end, strand, type, name):
     99..527     -  rep_origin     f1 ori (sequence partly withheld): f1 bacteriophage origin of replication; arrow indicates direction of (+) strand synthesis
    554..658     +  promoter       AmpR promoter: bla
    659..1519    +  CDS            AmpR: β-lactamase; bla; confers resistance to ampicillin, carbenicillin, and related antibiotics
   1690..2278    +  rep_origin     ori: high-copy-number ColE1/pMB1/pBR322/pUC origin of replication
   2458..2589    -  CDS            TcR (fragment): tetracycline efflux protein; tet; confers resistance to tetracycline
   2590..2711    -  polyA_signal   SV40 poly(A) signal: SV40 polyadenylation signal
   2734..2817    -  CDS            large T antigen (fragment): large T antigen from SV40 (simian virus 40)
   2834..3553    -  CDS            EGFP: the original enhanced GFP (Yang et al., 1996) mammalian codon-optimized
   3562..4072    -  promoter       hPGK promoter: human phosphoglycerate kinase 1 promoter
   4121..4238    -  misc_feature   cPPT/CTS: central polypurine tract and central termination sequence of HIV-1
   4290..4365    -  misc_RNA       gRNA scaffold: guide RNA scaffold for the Streptococcus pyogenes CRISPR/Cas9 system
   4397..4637    -  promoter       U6 promoter: RNA polymerase III promoter for human U6 snRNA
   4687..4703    -  CDS            Rev (fragment): human immunodeficiency virus 1 (HIV-1) Rev protein; rev; enhances nuclear export of unspliced and incompletely spliced viral mRNAs
   4716..4807    -  misc_feature   pause site: RNA polymerase II transcriptional pause signal from the human α2 globin gene
   4821..4869    -  polyA_signal   poly(A) signal: synthetic polyadenylation signal
   4928..67      +  CDS            lacZα (fragment) (across the origin): LacZα fragment of β-galactosidase; lacZ fragment
>Addgene plasmid #226004 | pGL3-NCL-gRNA1-EGFP | addgene full sequence | sequence record 446500 | Addgene NGS Result
CTGGCGTAATAGCGAAGAGGCCCGCACCGATCGCCCTTCCCAACAGTTGCGCAGCCTGAATGGCGAATGG
CAAATTGTAAGCGTTAATATTTTGTTAAAATTCGCGTTAAATTTTTGTTAAATCAGCTCATTTTTTAACC
AATAGGCCGAAATCGGCAAAATCCCTTATAAATCAAAAGAATAGACCGAGATAGGGT
[37 nt withheld, positions 198-234]
AAAGAACGTGGACTCCAACGTCAAAGG
[49 nt withheld, positions 262-310]
T
[91 nt withheld, positions 312-402]
G
[124 nt withheld, positions 404-527]
CAGGTGGCACTTTTCGGGGAAATGTGCGCGGAACCCCTATTTGTTTATTTTTCTAAATACATTCAAATAT
GTATCCGCTCATGAGACAATAACCCTGATAAATGCTTCAATAATATTGAAAAAGGAAGAGTATGAGTATT
CAACATTTCCGTGTCGCCCTTATTCCCTTTTTTGCGGCATTTTGCCTTCCTGTTTTTGCTCACCCAGAAA
CGCTGGTGAAAGTAAAAGATGCTGAAGATCAGTTGGGTGCACGAGTGGGTTACATCGAACTGGATCTCAA
CAGCGGTAAGATCCTTGAGAGTTTTCGCCCCGAAGAACGTTTTCCAATGATGAGCACTTTTAAAGTTCTG
CTATGTGGCGCGGTATTATCCCGTATTGACGCCGGGCAAGAGCAACTCGGTCGCCGCATACACTATTCTC
AGAATGACTTGGTTGAGTACTCACCAGTCACAGAAAAGCATCTTACGGATGGCATGACAGTAAGAGAATT
ATGCAGTGCTGCCATAACCATGAGTGATAACACTGCGGCCAACTTACTTCTGACAACGATCGGAGGACCG
AAGGAGCTAACCGCTTTTTTGCACAACATGGGGGATCATGTAACTCGCCTTGATCGTTGGGAACCGGAGC
TGAATGAAGCCATACCAAACGACGAGCGTGACACCACGATGCCTGTAGCAATGGCAACAACGTTGCGCAA
ACTATTAACTGGCGAACTACTTACTCTAGCTTCCCGGCAACAATTAATAGACTGGATGGAGGCGGATAAA
GTTGCAGGACCACTTCTGCGCTCGGCCCTTCCGGCTGGCTGGTTTATTGCTGATAAATCTGGAGCCGGTG
AGCGTGGGTCCCGCGGTATCATTGCAGCACTGGGGCCAGATGGTAAGCCCTCCCGTATCGTAGTTATCTA
CACGACGGGGAGTCAGGCAACTATGGATGAACGAAATAGACAGATCGCTGAGATAGGTGCCTCACTGATT
AAGCATTGGTAACTGTCAGACCAAGTTTACTCATATATACTTTAGATTGATTTAAAACTTCATTTTTAAT
TTAAAAGGATCTAGGTGAAGATCCTTTTTGATAATCTCATGACCAAAATCCCTTAACGTGAGTTTTCGTT
CCACTGAGCGTCAGACCCCGTAGAAAAGATCAAAGGATCTTCTTGAGATCCTTTTTTTCTGCGCGTAATC
TGCTGCTTGCAAACAAAAAAACCACCGCTACCAGCGGTGGTTTGTTTGCCGGATCAAGAGCTACCAACTC
TTTTTCCGAAGGTAACTGGCTTCAGCAGAGCGCAGATACCAAATACTGTTCTTCTAGTGTAGCCGTAGTT
AGGCCACCACTTCAAGAACTCTGTAGCACCGCCTACATACCTCGCTCTGCTAATCCTGTTACCAGTGGCT
GCTGCCAGTGGCGATAAGTCGTGTCTTACCGGGTTGGACTCAAGACGATAGTTACCGGATAAGGCGCAGC
GGTCGGGCTGAACGGGGGGTTCGTGCACACAGCCCAGCTTGGAGCGAACGACCTACACCGAACTGAGATA
CCTACAGCGTGAGCTATGAGAAAGCGCCACGCTTCCCGAAGGGAGAAAGGCGGACAGGTATCCGGTAAGC
GGCAGGGTCGGAACAGGAGAGCGCACGAGGGAGCTTCCAGGGGGAAACGCCTGGTATCTTTATAGTCCTG
TCGGGTTTCGCCACCTCTGACTTGAGCGTCGATTTTTGTGATGCTCGTCAGGGGGGCGGAGCCTATGGAA
AAACGCCAGCAACGCGGCCTTTTTACGGTTCCTGGCCTTTTGCTGGCCTTTTGCTCACATGTTCTTTCCT
GCGTTATCCCCTGATTCTGTGGATAACCGTATTACCGCCTTTGAGTGAGCTGATACCGCTCGCCGCAGCC
GAACGACCGAGCGCAGCGAGTCAGTGAGCGAGGAAGCGGAAGAGCGCTGCCGGCACCTGTCCTACGAGTT
GCATGATAAAGAAGACAGTCATAAGTGCGGCGACGATAGTCATGCCCCGCGCCCACCGGAAGGAGCTGAC
TGGGTTGAAGGCTCTCAAGGGCATCGGTCGACTAAGATACATTGATGAGTTTGGACAAACCACAACTAGA
ATGCAGTGAAAAAAATGCTTTATTTGTGAAATTTGTGATGCTATTGCTTTATTTGTAACCATTATAAGCT
GCAATAAACAAGTTAACAACAACAATTGCATTCATTTTATGTTTCAGGTTCAGGGGGAGGTGTGGGAGGT
TTTTTAAAGCAAGTAAAACCTCTACAAATGTGGTATGGCTGATTATGATCTAGAGTCGCGGCCGCTTTAC
TTGTACAGCTCGTCCATGCCGAGAGTGATCCCGGCGGCGGTCACGAACTCCAGCAGGACCATGTGATCGC
GCTTCTCGTTGGGGTCTTTGCTCAGGGCGGACTGGGTGCTCAGGTAGTGGTTGTCGGGCAGCAGCACGGG
GCCGTCGCCGATGGGGGTGTTCTGCTGGTAGTGGTCGGCGAGCTGCACGCTGCCGTCCTCGATGTTGTGG
CGGATCTTGAAGTTCACCTTGATGCCGTTCTTCTGCTTGTCGGCCATGATATAGACGTTGTGGCTGTTGT
AGTTGTACTCCAGCTTGTGCCCCAGGATGTTGCCGTCCTCCTTGAAGTCGATGCCCTTCAGCTCGATGCG
GTTCACCAGGGTGTCGCCCTCGAACTTCACCTCGGCGCGGGTCTTGTAGTTGCCGTCGTCCTTGAAGAAG
ATGGTGCGCTCCTGGACGTAGCCTTCGGGCATGGCGGACTTGAAGAAGTCGTGCTGCTTCATGTGGTCGG
GGTAGCGGCTGAAGCACTGCACGCCGTAGGTCAGGGTGGTCACGAGGGTGGGCCAGGGCACGGGCAGCTT
GCCGGTGGTGCAGATGAACTTCAGGGTCAGCTTGCCGTAGGTGGCATCGCCCTCGCCCTCGCCGGACACG
CTGAACTTGTGGCCGTTTACGTCGCCGTCCAGCTCGACCAGGATGGGCACCACCCCGGTGAACAGCTCCT
CGCCCTTGCTCACCATGGATCCCCCTGGGGAGAGAGGTCGGTGATTCGGTCAACGAGGGAGCCGACTGCC
GACGTGCGCTCCGGAGGCTTGCAGAATGCGGAACACCGCGCGGGCAGGAACAGGGCCCACACTACCGCCC
CACACCCCGCCTCCCGCACCGCCCCTTCCCGGCCGCTGCTCTCGGCGCGCCCTGCTGAGCAGCCGCTATT
GGCCACAGCCCATCGCGGTCGGCGCGCTGCCATTGCTCCCTGGCGCTGTCCGTCTGCGAGGGTACTAGTG
AGACGTGCGGCTTCCGTTTGTCACGTCCGGCACGCCGCGAACCGCAAGGAACCTTCCCGACTTAGGGGCG
GAGCAGGAAGCGTCGCCGGGGGGCCCACAAGGGTAGCGGCGAAGATCCGGGTGACGCTGCGAACGGACGT
GAAGAATGTGCGAGTCCCAGGGTCGGCGCCGCTGCGTTTCCCGGAACCACGCCCAGAGCAGCCGCGTCCC
TGCGCAAACCCAGGGCTGCCTTGGAAAAGGCGCAACCCCAACCCCCTCGAGCCGCGGCCAAAGTGGATCT
CTGCTGTCCCTGTAATAAACCCGAAAATTTTGAATTTTTGTAATTTGTTTTTGTAATTCTTTAGTTTGTA
TGTCTGTTGCTATTATGTCTACTATTCTTTCCCCTGCACTGTACCCCCCAATCCCCCCTTTTCTTTTAAA
ATTGTGGATGAATACTGCCATTTGTCTCGAGGTCGAGAATTCTTTAAAAAAAGCACCGACTCGGTGCCAC
TTTTTCAAGTTGATAACGGACTAGCCTTATTTTAACTTGCTATTTCTAGCTCTAAAACCGCCGACCAACC
AAAGCTCGGCCGGTGTTTCGTCCTTTCCACAAGATATATAAAGCCAAGAAATCGAAATACTTTCAAGTTA
CGGTAAGCATATGATAGTCCATTTTAAAACATAATTTTAAAACTGCAAACTACCCAAGAAATTATTACTT
TCTACGTCACGTATTTTGTACTAATATCTTTGTGTTTACAGTCAAATTAATTCCAATTATCTCTCTAACA
GCCTTGTATCGTATATGCAAATATGAAGGAATCATGGGAAATAGGCCCTCGGTGAAGGGGGCGGCCGCTC
GAGGCTAGTCTCGTGATCGATACCGTCGAGATCCGTTCACTAATCGGTACCTATCGATAGAGAAATGTTC
TGGCACCTGCACTTGCACTGGGGACAGCCTATTTTGCTAGTTTGTTTTGTTTCGTTTTGTTTTGATGGAG
AGCGTATGTTAGTACTATCGATTCACACAAAAAACCAACACACAGATGTAATGAAAATAAAGATATTTTA
TTGCGGCCGCTCCAAGTACCTCCCGTACCTTAATATTACTTACTTATCATGGTAGCTTGGG
